>Addgene plasmid #125411 | Lenti-(BB)-hPGK-KRAB-dCas9-P2A-BlastR C2CD4AB-enh3-guide4 | addgene full sequence | sequence record 251169 | Addgene NGS Result
GTTTTAGAGCTAGAAATAGCAAGTTAAAATAAGGCTAGTCCGTTATCAACTTGAAAAAGTGGCACCGAGT
CGGTGCTTTTTTGAATTCGCTAGCTAGGTCTTGAAAGGGGTTGGGGTTGCGCCTTTTCCAAGGCAGCCCT
GGGTTTGCGCAGGGACGCGGCTGCTCTGGGCGTGGTTCCGGGAAACGCAGCGGCGCCGACCCTGGGTCTC
GCACATTCTTCACGTCCGTTCGCAGCGTCACCCGGATCTTCGCCGCTACCCTTGTGGGCCCCCCGGCGAC
GCTTCCTGCTCCGCCCCTAAGTCGGGAAGGTTCCTTGCGGTTCGCGGCGTGCCGGACGTGACAAACGGAA
GCCGCACGTCTCACTAGTACCCTCGCAGACGGACAGCGCCAGGGAGCAATGGCAGCGCGCCGACCGCGAT
GGGCTGTGGCCAATAGCGGCTGCTCAGCAGGGCGCGCCGAGAGCAGCGGCCGGGAAGGGGCGGTGCGGGA
GGCGGGGTGTGGGGCGGTAGTGTGGGCCCTGTTCCTGCCCGCGCGGTGTTCCGCATTCTGCAAGCCTCCG
GAGCGCACGTCGGCAGTCGGCTCCCTCGTTGACCGAATCACCGACCTCTCTCCCCAGGACCGGTGATCCG
CCACCATGGATGCTAAGTCACTAACTGCCTGGTCCCGGACACTGGTGACCTTCAAGGATGTATTTGTGGA
CTTCACCAGGGAGGAGTGGAAGCTGCTGGACACTGCTCAGCAGATCGTGTACAGAAATGTGATGCTGGAG
AACTATAAGAACCTGGTTTCCTTGGGTTATCAGCTTACTAAGCCAGATGTGATCCTCCGGTTGGAGAAGG
GAGAAGAGCCCGGCGGTTCCGGCGGAGGGTCGATGGACAAGAAGTACAGCATCGGCCTGGCCATCGGCAC
CAACTCTGTCGGCTGGGCCGTGATCACCGACGAGTACAAGGTGCCCAGCAAGAAATTCAAGGTGCTGGGC
AACACCGACCGGCACAGCATCAAGAAGAACCTGATCGGCGCCCTGCTGTTCGACAGCGGAGAAACAGCCG
AGGCCACCCGGCTGAAGAGAACCGCCAGAAGAAGATACACCAGACGGAAGAACCGGATCTGCTATCTGCA
AGAGATCTTCAGCAACGAGATGGCCAAGGTGGACGACAGCTTCTTCCACAGACTGGAAGAGTCCTTCCTG
GTGGAAGAGGATAAGAAGCACGAGCGGCACCCCATCTTCGGCAACATCGTGGACGAGGTGGCCTACCACG
AGAAGTACCCCACCATCTACCACCTGAGAAAGAAACTGGTGGACAGCACCGACAAGGCCGACCTGCGGCT
GATCTATCTGGCCCTGGCCCACATGATCAAGTTCCGGGGCCACTTCCTGATCGAGGGCGACCTGAACCCC
GACAACAGCGACGTGGACAAGCTGTTCATCCAGCTGGTGCAGACCTACAACCAGCTGTTCGAGGAAAACC
CCATCAACGCCAGCGGCGTGGACGCCAAGGCCATCCTGTCTGCCAGACTGAGCAAGAGCAGACGGCTGGA
AAATCTGATCGCCCAGCTGCCCGGCGAGAAGAAGAATGGCCTGTTCGGCAACCTGATTGCCCTGAGCCTG
GGCCTGACCCCCAACTTCAAGAGCAACTTCGACCTGGCCGAGGATGCCAAACTGCAGCTGAGCAAGGACA
CCTACGACGACGACCTGGACAACCTGCTGGCCCAGATCGGCGACCAGTACGCCGACCTGTTTCTGGCCGC
CAAGAACCTGTCCGACGCCATCCTGCTGAGCGACATCCTGAGAGTGAACACCGAGATCACCAAGGCCCCC
CTGAGCGCCTCTATGATCAAGAGATACGACGAGCACCACCAGGACCTGACCCTGCTGAAAGCTCTCGTGC
GGCAGCAGCTGCCTGAGAAGTACAAAGAGATTTTCTTCGACCAGAGCAAGAACGGCTACGCCGGCTACAT
CGATGGCGGAGCCAGCCAGGAAGAGTTCTACAAGTTCATCAAGCCCATCCTGGAAAAGATGGACGGCACC
GAGGAACTGCTCGTGAAGCTGAACAGAGAGGACCTGCTGCGGAAGCAGCGGACCTTCGACAACGGCAGCA
TCCCCCACCAGATCCACCTGGGAGAGCTGCACGCCATTCTGCGGCGGCAGGAAGATTTTTACCCATTCCT
GAAGGACAACCGGGAAAAGATCGAGAAGATCCTGACCTTCCGCATCCCCTACTACGTGGGCCCTCTGGCC
AGGGGAAACAGCAGATTCGCCTGGATGACCAGAAAGAGCGAGGAAACCATCACCCCCTGGAACTTCGAGG
AAGTGGTGGACAAGGGCGCCAGCGCCCAGAGCTTCATCGAGCGGATGACCAACTTCGATAAGAACCTGCC
CAACGAGAAGGTGCTGCCCAAGCACAGCCTGCTGTACGAGTACTTCACCGTGTACAACGAGCTGACCAAA
GTGAAATACGTGACCGAGGGAATGAGAAAGCCCGCCTTCCTGAGCGGCGAGCAGAAAAAAGCCATCGTGG
ACCTGCTGTTCAAGACCAACCGGAAAGTGACCGTGAAGCAGCTGAAAGAGGACTACTTCAAGAAAATCGA
GTGCTTCGACTCCGTGGAAATCTCCGGCGTGGAAGATCGGTTCAACGCCTCCCTGGGCACATACCACGAT
CTGCTGAAAATTATCAAGGACAAGGACTTCCTGGACAATGAGGAAAACGAGGACATTCTGGAAGATATCG
TGCTGACCCTGACACTGTTTGAGGACAGAGAGATGATCGAGGAACGGCTGAAAACCTATGCCCACCTGTT
CGACGACAAAGTGATGAAGCAGCTGAAGCGGCGGAGATACACCGGCTGGGGCAGGCTGAGCCGGAAGCTG
ATCAACGGCATCCGGGACAAGCAGTCCGGCAAGACAATCCTGGATTTCCTGAAGTCCGACGGCTTCGCCA
ACAGAAACTTCATGCAGCTGATCCACGACGACAGCCTGACCTTTAAAGAGGACATCCAGAAAGCCCAGGT
GTCCGGCCAGGGCGATAGCCTGCACGAGCACATTGCCAATCTGGCCGGCAGCCCCGCCATTAAGAAGGGC
ATCCTGCAGACAGTGAAGGTGGTGGACGAGCTCGTGAAAGTGATGGGCCGGCACAAGCCCGAGAACATCG
TGATCGAAATGGCCAGAGAGAACCAGACCACCCAGAAGGGACAGAAGAACAGCCGCGAGAGAATGAAGCG
GATCGAAGAGGGCATCAAAGAGCTGGGCAGCCAGATCCTGAAAGAACACCCCGTGGAAAACACCCAGCTG
CAGAACGAGAAGCTGTACCTGTACTACCTGCAGAATGGGCGGGATATGTACGTGGACCAGGAACTGGACA
TCAACCGGCTGTCCGACTACGATGTGGACGCTATCGTGCCTCAGAGCTTTCTGAAGGACGACTCCATCGA
TAACAAAGTGCTGACTCGGAGCGACAAGAACCGGGGCAAGAGCGACAACGTGCCCTCCGAAGAGGTCGTG
AAGAAGATGAAGAACTACTGGCGCCAGCTGCTGAATGCCAAGCTGATTACCCAGAGGAAGTTCGACAATC
TGACCAAGGCCGAGAGAGGCGGCCTGAGCGAACTGGATAAGGCCGGCTTCATCAAGAGACAGCTGGTGGA
AACCCGGCAGATCACAAAGCACGTGGCACAGATCCTGGACTCCCGGATGAACACTAAGTACGACGAGAAC
GACAAACTGATCCGGGAAGTGAAAGTGATCACCCTGAAGTCCAAGCTGGTGTCCGATTTCCGGAAGGATT
TCCAGTTTTACAAAGTGCGCGAGATCAACAACTACCACCACGCCCACGACGCCTACCTGAACGCCGTCGT
GGGAACCGCCCTGATCAAAAAGTACCCTAAGCTGGAAAGCGAGTTCGTGTACGGCGACTACAAGGTGTAC
GACGTGCGGAAGATGATCGCCAAGAGCGAGCAGGAAATCGGCAAGGCTACCGCCAAGTACTTCTTCTACA
GCAACATCATGAACTTTTTCAAGACCGAGATTACCCTGGCCAACGGCGAGATCCGGAAGCGGCCTCTGAT
CGAGACAAACGGCGAAACAGGCGAGATCGTGTGGGATAAGGGCCGGGACTTTGCCACCGTGCGGAAAGTG
CTGTCTATGCCCCAAGTGAATATCGTGAAAAAGACCGAGGTGCAGACAGGCGGCTTCAGCAAAGAGTCTA
TCCTGCCCAAGAGGAACAGCGACAAGCTGATCGCCAGAAAGAAGGACTGGGACCCTAAGAAGTACGGCGG
CTTCGACAGCCCCACCGTGGCCTATTCTGTGCTGGTGGTGGCCAAAGTGGAAAAGGGCAAGTCCAAGAAA
CTGAAGAGTGTGAAAGAGCTGCTGGGGATCACCATCATGGAAAGAAGCAGCTTCGAGAAGAATCCCATCG
ACTTTCTGGAAGCCAAGGGCTACAAAGAAGTGAAAAAGGACCTGATCATCAAGCTGCCTAAGTACTCCCT
GTTCGAGCTGGAAAACGGCCGGAAGAGAATGCTGGCCTCTGCCGGCGAACTGCAGAAGGGAAACGAACTG
GCCCTGCCCTCCAAATATGTGAACTTCCTGTACCTGGCCAGCCACTATGAGAAGCTGAAGGGCTCCCCCG
AGGATAATGAGCAGAAACAGCTGTTTGTGGAACAGCACAAACACTACCTGGACGAGATCATCGAGCAGAT
CAGCGAGTTCTCCAAGAGAGTGATCCTGGCCGACGCTAATCTGGACAAGGTGCTGAGCGCCTACAACAAG
CACAGAGACAAGCCTATCAGAGAGCAGGCCGAGAATATCATCCACCTGTTTACCCTGACCAGTCTGGGAG
CCCCTGCCGCCTTCAAGTACTTTGACACCACCATCGACCGGAAGAGGTACACCAGCACCAAAGAGGTGCT
GGACGCCACCCTGATCCACCAGAGCATCACCGGCCTGTACGAGACACGGATCGACCTGTCTCAGCTGGGA
GGCGACGCCTATCCCTATGACGTGCCCGATTATGCCAGCCTGGGCAGCGGCTCCCCCAAGAAAAAACGCA
AGGTGGAAGATCCTAAGAAAAAGCGGAAAGTGGACGGCATTGGTAGTGGGAGCAACGGCAGCAGCGGGGA
TCCGGCCGCAACAAACTTCTCTCTGCTGAAACAAGCCGGAGATGTCGAAGAGAATCCTGGACCGATGGCC
AAGCCTTTGTCTCAAGAAGAATCCACCCTCATTGAAAGAGCAACGGCTACAATCAACAGCATCCCCATCT
CTGAAGACTACAGCGTCGCCAGCGCAGCTCTCTCTAGCGACGGCCGCATCTTCACTGGTGTCAATGTATA
TCATTTTACTGGGGGACCTTGTGCAGAACTCGTGGTGCTGGGCACTGCTGCTGCTGCGGCAGCTGGCAAC
CTGACTTGTATCGTCGCGATCGGAAATGAGAACAGGGGCATCTTGAGCCCCTGCGGACGGTGCCGACAGG
TGCTTCTCGATCTGCATCCTGGGATCAAAGCCATAGTGAAGGACAGTGATGGACAGCCGACGGCAGTTGG
GATTCGTGAATTGCTGCCCTCTGGTTATGTGTGGGAGGGCTAAGAATTCGATATCAAGCTTATCGGTAAT
CAACCTCTGGATTACAAAATTTGTGAAAGATTGACTGGTATTCTTAACTATGTTGCTCCTTTTACGCTAT
GTGGATACGCTGCTTTAATGCCTTTGTATCATGCTATTGCTTCCCGTATGGCTTTCATTTTCTCCTCCTT
GTATAAATCCTGGTTGCTGTCTCTTTATGAGGAGTTGTGGCCCGTTGTCAGGCAACGTGGCGTGGTGTGC
ACTGTGTTTGCTGACGCAACCCCCACTGGTTGGGGCATTGCCACCACCTGTCAGCTCCTTTCCGGGACTT
TCGCTTTCCCCCTCCCTATTGCCACGGCGGAACTCATCGCCGCCTGCCTTGCCCGCTGCTGGACAGGGGC
TCGGCTGTTGGGCACTGACAATTCCGTGGTGTTGTCGGGGAAATCATCGTCCTTTCCTTGGCTGCTCGCC
TGTGTTGCCACCTGGATTCTGCGCGGGACGTCCTTCTGCTACGTCCCTTCGGCCCTCAATCCAGCGGACC
TTCCTTCCCGCGGCCTGCTGCCGGCTCTGCGGCCTCTTCCGCGTCTTCGCCTTCGCCCTCAGACGAGTCG
GATCTCCCTTTGGGCCGCCTCCCCGCGTCGACTTTAAGACCAATGACTTACAAGGCAGCTGTAGATCTTA
GCCACTTTTTAAAAGAAAAGGGGGGACTGGAAGGGCTAATTCACTCCCAACGAAGACAAGATCTGCTTTT
TGCTTGTACTGGGTCTCTCTGGTTAGACCAGATCTGAGCCTGGGAGCTCTCTGGCTAACTAGGGAACCCA
CTGCTTAAGCCTCAATAAAGCTTGCCTTGAGTGCTTCAAGTAGTGTGTGCCCGTCTGTTGTGTGACTCTG
GTAACTAGAGATCCCTCAGACCCTTTTAGTCAGTGTGGAAAATCTCTAGCAGGGCCCGTTTAAACCCGCT
GATCAGCCTCGACTGTGCCTTCTAGTTGCCAGCCATCTGTTGTTTGCCCCTCCCCCGTGCCTTCCTTGAC
CCTGGAAGGTGCCACTCCCACTGTCCTTTCCTAATAAAATGAGGAAATTGCATCGCATTGTCTGAGTAGG
TGTCATTCTATTCTGGGGGGTGGGGTGGGGCAGGACAGCAAGGGGGAGGATTGGGAAGACAATAGCAGGC
ATGCTGGGGATGCGGTGGGCTCTATGGCTTCTGAGGCGGAAAGAACCAGCTGGGGCTCTAGGGGGTATCC
CC
[124 nt withheld, positions 6793-6916]
C
[91 nt withheld, positions 6918-7008]
A
[49 nt withheld, positions 7010-7058]
CCTTTGACGTTGGAGTCCACGTTCTTT
[37 nt withheld, positions 7086-7122]
ACCCTATCTCGGTCTATTCTTTTGATTTATAAGGGATTTTGCCGATTTCGGCCTATTGGTTAAAAAATGA
GCTGATTTAACAAAAATTTAACGCGAATTAATTCTGTGGAATGTGTGTCAGTTAGGGTGTGGAAAGTCCC
CAGGCTCCCCAGCAGGCAGAAGTATGCAAAGCATGCATCTCAATTAGTCAGCAACCAGGTGTGGAAAGTC
CCCAGGCTCCCCAGCAGGCAGAAGTATGCAAAGCATGCATCTCAATTAGTCAGCAACCATAGTCCCGCCC
CTAACTCCGCCCATCCCGCCCCTAACTCCGCCCAGTTCCGCCCATTCTCCGCCCCATGGCTGACTAATTT
TTTTTATTTATGCAGAGGCCGAGGCCGCCTCTGCCTCTGAGCTATTCCAGAAGTAGTGAGGAGGCTTTTT
TGGAGGCCTAGGCTTTTGCAAAAAGCTCCCGGGAGCTTGTATATCCATTTTCGGATCTGATCAGCACGTG
TTGACAATTAATCATCGGCATAGTATATCGGCATAGTATAATACGACAAGGTGAGGAACTAAACCATGGC
CAAGTTGACCAGTGCCGTTCCGGTGCTCACCGCGCGCGACGTCGCCGGAGCGGTCGAGTTCTGGACCGAC
CGGCTCGGGTTCTCCCGGGACTTCGTGGAGGACGACTTCGCCGGTGTGGTCCGGGACGACGTGACCCTGT
TCATCAGCGCGGTCCAGGACCAGGTGGTGCCGGACAACACCCTGGCCTGGGTGTGGGTGCGCGGCCTGGA
CGAGCTGTACGCCGAGTGGTCGGAGGTCGTGTCCACGAACTTCCGGGACGCCTCCGGGCCGGCCATGACC
GAGATCGGCGAGCAGCCGTGGGGGCGGGAGTTCGCCCTGCGCGACCCGGCCGGCAACTGCGTGCACTTCG
TGGCCGAGGAGCAGGACTGACACGTGCTACGAGATTTCGATTCCACCGCCGCCTTCTATGAAAGGTTGGG
CTTCGGAATCGTTTTCCGGGACGCCGGCTGGATGATCCTCCAGCGCGGGGATCTCATGCTGGAGTTCTTC
GCCCACCCCAACTTGTTTATTGCAGCTTATAATGGTTACAAATAAAGCAATAGCATCACAAATTTCACAA
ATAAAGCATTTTTTTCACTGCATTCTAGTTGTGGTTTGTCCAAACTCATCAATGTATCTTATCATGTCTG
TATACCGTCGACCTCTAGCTAGAGCTTGGCGTAATCATGGTCATAGCTGTTTCCTGTGTGAAATTGTTAT
CCGCTCACAATTCCACACAACATACGAGCCGGAAGCATAAAGTGTAAAGCCTGGGGTGCCTAATGAGTGA
GCTAACTCACATTAATTGCGTTGCGCTCACTGCCCGCTTTCCAGTCGGGAAACCTGTCGTGCCAGCTGCA
TTAATGAATCGGCCAACGCGCGGGGAGAGGCGGTTTGCGTATTGGGCGCTCTTCCGCTTCCTCGCTCACT
GACTCGCTGCGCTCGGTCGTTCGGCTGCGGCGAGCGGTATCAGCTCACTCAAAGGCGGTAATACGGTTAT
CCACAGAATCAGGGGATAACGCAGGAAAGAACATGTGAGCAAAAGGCCAGCAAAAGGCCAGGAACCGTAA
AAAGGCCGCGTTGCTGGCGTTTTTCCATAGGCTCCGCCCCCCTGACGAGCATCACAAAAATCGACGCTCA
AGTCAGAGGTGGCGAAACCCGACAGGACTATAAAGATACCAGGCGTTTCCCCCTGGAAGCTCCCTCGTGC
GCTCTCCTGTTCCGACCCTGCCGCTTACCGGATACCTGTCCGCCTTTCTCCCTTCGGGAAGCGTGGCGCT
TTCTCATAGCTCACGCTGTAGGTATCTCAGTTCGGTGTAGGTCGTTCGCTCCAAGCTGGGCTGTGTGCAC
GAACCCCCCGTTCAGCCCGACCGCTGCGCCTTATCCGGTAACTATCGTCTTGAGTCCAACCCGGTAAGAC
ACGACTTATCGCCACTGGCAGCAGCCACTGGTAACAGGATTAGCAGAGCGAGGTATGTAGGCGGTGCTAC
AGAGTTCTTGAAGTGGTGGCCTAACTACGGCTACACTAGAAGAACAGTATTTGGTATCTGCGCTCTGCTG
AAGCCAGTTACCTTCGGAAAAAGAGTTGGTAGCTCTTGATCCGGCAAACAAACCACCGCTGGTAGCGGTG
GTTTTTTTGTTTGCAAGCAGCAGATTACGCGCAGAAAAAAAGGATCTCAAGAAGATCCTTTGATCTTTTC
TACGGGGTCTGACGCTCAGTGGAACGAAAACTCACGTTAAGGGATTTTGGTCATGAGATTATCAAAAAGG
ATCTTCACCTAGATCCTTTTAAATTAAAAATGAAGTTTTAAATCAATCTAAAGTATATATGAGTAAACTT
GGTCTGACAGTTACCAATGCTTAATCAGTGAGGCACCTATCTCAGCGATCTGTCTATTTCGTTCATCCAT
AGTTGCCTGACTCCCCGTCGTGTAGATAACTACGATACGGGAGGGCTTACCATCTGGCCCCAGTGCTGCA
ATGATACCGCGAGACCCACGCTCACCGGCTCCAGATTTATCAGCAATAAACCAGCCAGCCGGAAGGGCCG
AGCGCAGAAGTGGTCCTGCAACTTTATCCGCCTCCATCCAGTCTATTAATTGTTGCCGGGAAGCTAGAGT
AAGTAGTTCGCCAGTTAATAGTTTGCGCAACGTTGTTGCCATTGCTACAGGCATCGTGGTGTCACGCTCG
TCGTTTGGTATGGCTTCATTCAGCTCCGGTTCCCAACGATCAAGGCGAGTTACATGATCCCCCATGTTGT
GCAAAAAAGCGGTTAGCTCCTTCGGTCCTCCGATCGTTGTCAGAAGTAAGTTGGCCGCAGTGTTATCACT
CATGGTTATGGCAGCACTGCATAATTCTCTTACTGTCATGCCATCCGTAAGATGCTTTTCTGTGACTGGT
GAGTACTCAACCAAGTCATTCTGAGAATAGTGTATGCGGCGACCGAGTTGCTCTTGCCCGGCGTCAATAC
GGGATAATACCGCGCCACATAGCAGAACTTTAAAAGTGCTCATCATTGGAAAACGTTCTTCGGGGCGAAA
ACTCTCAAGGATCTTACCGCTGTTGAGATCCAGTTCGATGTAACCCACTCGTGCACCCAACTGATCTTCA
GCATCTTTTACTTTCACCAGCGTTTCTGGGTGAGCAAAAACAGGAAGGCAAAATGCCGCAAAAAAGGGAA
TAAGGGCGACACGGAAATGTTGAATACTCATACTCTTCCTTTTTCAATATTATTGAAGCATTTATCAGGG
TTATTGTCTCATGAGCGGATACATATTTGAATGTATTTAGAAAAATAAACAAATAGGGGTTCCGCGCACA
TTTCCCCGAAAAGTGCCACCTGACGTCGACGGATCGGGAGATCTCCCGATCCCCTATGGTGCACTCTCAG
TACAATCTGCTCTGATGCCGCATAGTTAAGCCAGTATCTGCTCCCTGCTTGTGTGTTGGAGGTCGCTGAG
TAGTGCGCGAGCAAAATTTAAGCTACAACAAGGCAAGGCTTGACCGACAATTGCATGAAGAATCTGCTTA
GGGTTAGGCGTTTTGCGCTGCTTCGCGATGTACGGGCCAGATATACGCGTTGACATTGATTATTGACTAG
TTATTAATAGTAATCAATTACGGGGTCATTAGTTCATAGCCCATATATGGAGTTCCGCGTTACATAACTT
ACGGTAAATGGCCCGCCTGGCTGACCGCCCAACGACCCCCGCCCATTGACGTCAATAATGACGTATGTTC
CCATAGTAACGCCAATAGGGACTTTCCATTGACGTCAATGGGTGGAGTATTTACGGTAAACTGCCCACTT
GGCAGTACATCAAGTGTATCATATGCCAAGTACGCCCCCTATTGACGTCAATGACGGTAAATGGCCCGCC
TGGCATTATGCCCAGTACATGACCTTATGGGACTTTCCTACTTGGCAGTACATCTACGTATTAGTCATCG
CTATTACCATGGTGATGCGGTTTTGGCAGTACATCAATGGGCGTGGATAGCGGTTTGACTCACGGGGATT
TCCAAGTCTCCACCCCATTGACGTCAATGGGAGTTTGTTTTGGCACCAAAATCAACGGGACTTTCCAAAA
TGTCGTAACAACTCCGCCCCATTGACGCAAATGGGCGGTAGGCGTGTACGGTGGGAGGTCTATATAAGCA
GCGCGTTTTGCCTGTACTGGGTCTCTCTGGTTAGACCAGATCTGAGCCTGGGAGCTCTCTGGCTAACTAG
GGAACCCACTGCTTAAGCCTCAATAAAGCTTGCCTTGAGTGCTTCAAGTAGTGTGTGCCCGTCTGTTGTG
TGACTCTGGTAACTAGAGATCCCTCAGACCCTTTTAGTCAGTGTGGAAAATCTCTAGCAGTGGCGCCCGA
ACAGGGACTTGAAAGCGAAAGGGAAACCAGAGGAGCTCTCTCGACGCAGGACTCGGCTTGCTGAAGCGCG
CACGGCAAGAGGCGAGGGGCGGCGACTGGTGAGTACGCCAAAAATTTTGACTAGCGGAGGCTAGAAGGAG
AGAGATGGGTGCGAGAGCGTCAGTATTAAGCGGGGGAGAATTAGATCGCGATGGGAAAAAATTCGGTTAA
GGCCAGGGGGAAAGAAAAAATATAAATTAAAACATATAGTATGGGCAAGCAGGGAGCTAGAACGATTCGC
AGTTAATCCTGGCCTGTTAGAAACATCAGAAGGCTGTAGACAAATACTGGGACAGCTACAACCATCCCTT
CAGACAGGATCAGAAGAACTTAGATCATTATATAATACAGTAGCAACCCTCTATTGTGTGCATCAAAGGA
TAGAGATAAAAGACACCAAGGAAGCTTTAGACAAGATAGAGGAAGAGCAAAACAAAAGTAAGACCACCGC
ACAGCAAGCGGCCGCTGATCTTCAGACCTGGAGGAGGAGATATGAGGGACAATTGGAGAAGTGAATTATA
TAAATATAAAGTAGTAAAAATTGAACCATTAGGAGTAGCACCCACCAAGGCAAAGAGAAGAGTGGTGCAG
AGAGAAAAAAGAGCAGTGGGAATAGGAGCTTTGTTCCTTGGGTTCTTGGGAGCAGCAGGAAGCACTATGG
GCGCAGCGTCAATGACGCTGACGGTACAGGCCAGACAATTATTGTCTGGTATAGTGCAGCAGCAGAACAA
TTTGCTGAGGGCTATTGAGGCGCAACAGCATCTGTTGCAACTCACAGTCTGGGGCATCAAGCAGCTCCAG
GCAAGAATCCTGGCTGTGGAAAGATACCTAAAGGATCAACAGCTCCTGGGGATTTGGGGTTGCTCTGGAA
AACTCATTTGCACCACTGCTGTGCCTTGGAATGCTAGTTGGAGTAATAAATCTCTGGAACAGATTTGGAA
TCACACGACCTGGATGGAGTGGGACAGAGAAATTAACAATTACACAAGCTTAATACACTCCTTAATTGAA
GAATCGCAAAACCAGCAAGAAAAGAATGAACAAGAATTATTGGAATTAGATAAATGGGCAAGTTTGTGGA
ATTGGTTTAACATAACAAATTGGCTGTGGTATATAAAATTATTCATAATGATAGTAGGAGGCTTGGTAGG
TTTAAGAATAGTTTTTGCTGTACTTTCTATAGTGAATAGAGTTAGGCAGGGATATTCACCATTATCGTTT
CAGACCCACCTCCCAACCCCGAGGGGACCCGACAGGCCCGAAGGAATAGAAGAAGAAGGTGGAGAGAGAG
ACAGAGACAGATCCATTCGATTAGTGAACGGATCGGCACTGCGTGCGCCAATTCTGCAGACAAATGGCAG
TATTCATCCACAATTTTAAAAGAAAAGGGGGGATTGGGGGGTACAGTGCAGGGGAAAGAATAGTAGACAT
AATAGCAACAGACATACAAACTAAAGAATTACAAAAACAAATTACAAAAATTCAAAATTTTCGGGTTTAT
TACAGGGACAGCAGAGATCCAGTTTGGTTAATTAAGGTACCGAGGGCCTATTTCCCATGATTCCTTCATA
TTTGCATATACGATACAAGGCTGTTAGAGAGATAATTAGAATTAATTTGACTGTAAACACAAAGATATTA
GTACAAAATACGTGACGTAGAAAGTAATAATTTCTTGGGTAGTTTGCAGTTTTAAAATTATGTTTTAAAA
TGGACTATCATATGCTTACCGTAACTTGAAAGTATTTCGATTTCTTGGCTTTATATATCTTGTGGAAAGG
ACGAAACACCGAAGTTAAGAACATCCTTTG
Features (pLannotate 1.2.2; 34 found; start..end, strand, type, name):
      1..76      +  misc_RNA       gRNA scaffold: guide RNA scaffold for the Streptococcus pyogenes CRISPR/Cas9 system
    107..617     +  promoter       hPGK promoter: human phosphoglycerate kinase 1 promoter
    666..851     +  CDS            KRAB: Krüppel-associated box (KRAB) transcriptional repression domain from the human zinc finger protein ZNF10 (Margolin et al., 1994)
    873..4976    +  CDS            Cas9: Cas9 (Csn1) endonuclease from the Streptococcus pyogenes Type II CRISPR/Cas system generates RNA-guided double strand breaks in DNA
   5175..5573    +  CDS            BSD: blasticidin S deaminase; Aspergillus terreus BSD; confers resistance to blasticidin
   5574..5595    +  misc_feature   MCS (fragment): pBluescript multiple cloning site
   5598..6186    +  misc_feature   WPRE: woodchuck hepatitis virus posttranscriptional regulatory element
   6237..6256    +  misc_feature   cPPT/CTS (fragment): central polypurine tract and central termination sequence of HIV-1
   6258..6491    +  LTR            3' LTR (ΔU3): self-inactivating 3' long terminal repeat (LTR) from HIV-1
   6523..6747    +  polyA_signal   bGH poly(A) signal: bovine growth hormone polyadenylation signal
   6751..6772    +  promoter       SV40 promoter (fragment): SV40 enhancer and early promoter
   6793..7221    +  rep_origin     f1 ori (sequence partly withheld): f1 bacteriophage origin of replication; arrow indicates direction of (+) strand synthesis
   7235..7564    +  promoter       SV40 promoter: SV40 enhancer and early promoter
   7612..7659    +  promoter       EM7 promoter: synthetic bacterial promoter&nbsp
   7678..8052    +  CDS            BleoR: antibiotic-binding protein; Sh ble from Streptoalloteichus hindustanus; confers resistance to bleomycin, phleomycin, and Zeocin™
   8062..8187    +  CDS            ble (fragment): BLE_KLEPN - Experimental evidence at protein level: Swiss-Prot protein existence level 1. Binding protein with a strong affinity to the bleomycin family of antibiotics. Binds to CL990; an antimitotic-antibiotic compound. From Klebsiella pneumoniae.
   8182..8303    +  polyA_signal   SV40 poly(A) signal: SV40 polyadenylation signal
   8374..8396    -  protein_bind   lac operator (fragment): The lac repressor binds to the lac operator to inhibit transcription in E. coli. This inhibition can be relieved by adding lactose or isopropyl-β-D-thiogalactopyranoside (IPTG). lac repressor encoded by lacI
   8400..8430    -  promoter       lac promoter: promoter for the E. coli lac operon
   8445..8466    -  protein_bind   CAP binding site: CAP binding activates transcription in the presence of cAMP. E. coli catabolite activator protein
   8479..8571    -  CDS            lacI (fragment): lac repressor; lacI; The lac repressor binds to the lac operator to inhibit transcription in E. coli. This inhibition can be relieved by adding lactose or isopropyl-β-D-thiogalactopyranoside (IPTG).
   8754..9342    -  rep_origin     ori: high-copy-number ColE1/pMB1/pBR322/pUC origin of replication
   9513..10373   -  CDS            AmpR: β-lactamase; bla; confers resistance to ampicillin, carbenicillin, and related antibiotics
  10374..10478   -  promoter       AmpR promoter: bla
  10537..10589   -  misc_feature   bom (fragment): basis of mobility region from pBR322
  10744..11123   +  enhancer       CMV enhancer: human cytomegalovirus immediate early enhancer
  11124..11323   +  promoter       CMV promoter: human cytomegalovirus (CMV) immediate early promoter
  11341..11521   +  LTR            5' LTR (truncated): truncated 5' long terminal repeat (LTR) from HIV-1
  11568..11693   +  misc_feature   HIV-1 Ψ: packaging signal of human immunodeficiency virus type 1
  11677..12040   +  CDS            HIV-1 gag (fragment): gag protein from human immunodeficiency virus 1; gag
  12186..12419   +  misc_feature   RRE: The Rev response element (RRE) of HIV-1 allows for Rev-dependent mRNA export from the nucleus to the cytoplasm.
  12796..12896   +  CDS            Rev (fragment): human immunodeficiency virus 1 (HIV-1) Rev protein; rev; enhances nuclear export of unspliced and incompletely spliced viral mRNAs
  12946..13063   +  misc_feature   cPPT/CTS: central polypurine tract and central termination sequence of HIV-1
  13114..13354   +  promoter       U6 promoter: RNA polymerase III promoter for human U6 snRNA
