[The description below was written by a language model from this plasmid's Addgene catalogue record and pLannotate feature annotations shown in this document.]
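Description:
Lenti-(BB)-hPGK-KRAB-dCas9-P2A-BlastR C2CD4AB-enh3-guide4 is an all-in-one lentiviral CRISPR interference plasmid of about 13.4 kb, derived from the depositing lab's empty Lenti-(BB)-hPGK-KRAB-dCas9-P2A-BlastR backbone by insertion of a single guide sequence. It is propagated in E. coli through a high-copy ColE1/pUC-type origin with ampicillin selection. The plasmid backbone also carries an f1 origin and an SV40/EM7-driven bleomycin/Zeocin resistance cassette, which lies outside the LTRs and so is not part of the packaged genome. The viral portion has a third-generation layout. A CMV enhancer/promoter fused to a truncated HIV-1 5' LTR drives genomic RNA production, followed by the Ψ packaging signal, RRE and cPPT/CTS. WPRE and a self-inactivating ΔU3 3' LTR sit downstream of the payload.

Between the LTRs are two expression units. A human U6 RNA polymerase III promoter transcribes the targeting spacer joined to the S. pyogenes guide RNA scaffold (the circular map is numbered so that the scaffold falls at the start and U6 at the end). The human PGK promoter then drives a fusion of the ZNF10 KRAB repression domain to Cas9, described in the record as nuclease-dead dCas9 although the automated annotation labels it simply Cas9. The fusion is recorded as carrying a C-terminal HA tag and is linked by a P2A peptide to blasticidin S deaminase, allowing blasticidin selection of transduced cells; neither the HA tag nor the P2A is annotated in the feature table. The guide directs KRAB-dCas9 to a human pancreatic islet enhancer at the C2CD4A/B GWAS locus that contains the type 2 diabetes-associated variant rs17205526. The construct is intended to repress this enhancer epigenetically.
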