Addgene plasmid #125411: Lenti-(BB)-hPGK-KRAB-dCas9-P2A-BlastR C2CD4AB-enh3-guide4
Purpose: CRISPR-mediated repression of human islet enhancer containing T2D-associated variant rs17205526 (C2CD4A/B GWAS locus)
Depositing lab: Jorge Ferrer. Depositing organization: Imperial College London. Publication: Human pancreatic islet three-dimensional chromatin architecture provides insights into the genetics of type 2 diabetes. Miguel-Escalada I, Bonas-Guarch S, Cebola I, Ponsa-Cobas J, Mendieta-Esteban J, Atla G, Javierre BM, Rolando DMY, Farabella I, Morgan CC, Garcia-Hurtado J, Beucher A, Moran I, Pasquali L, Ramos-Rodriguez M, Appel EVR, Linneberg A, Gjesing AP, Witte DR, Pedersen O, Grarup N, Ravassard P, Torrents D, Mercader JM, Piemonti L, Berney T, de Koning EJP, Kerr-Conte J, Pattou F, Fedko IO, Groop L, Prokopenko I, Hansen T, Marti-Renom MA, Fraser P, Ferrer J. Nat Genet. 2019 Jun 28. pii: 10.1038/s41588-019-0457-0. doi: 10.1038/s41588-019-0457-0. PubMed 31253982.
Backbone
  Vector backbone: Lenti-(BB)-hPGK-KRAB-dCas9-P2A-BlastR
  Backbone manufacturer: Jorge Ferrer (Addgene #118155)
  Vector type: Mammalian Expression, Lentiviral, CRISPR
  Selectable markers: Blasticidin
Growth in bacteria
  Bacterial resistance: Ampicillin, 100 μg/mL
  Growth temperature: 37°C
  Growth strain: Stbl3
  Copy number: High Copy
Gene/Insert
  Gene/Insert name: KRAB-dCas9-2A-BlastR
  gRNA/shRNA sequence: GAAGTTAAGAACATCCTTTG
  Species: H. sapiens (human)
  Promoter: hPGK and U6
  Tag / fusion protein: HA (C terminal on backbone)
  Cloning method: Restriction Enzyme; 5′ cloning site Unknown (destroyed during cloning); 3′ cloning site Unknown (destroyed during cloning)
  Sequencing primers: 5′ GATCCGCCACCATGGATGC
Terms and licenses: Academic/Nonprofit Terms; Industry Terms: Not Available to Industry
How to cite: Lenti-(BB)-hPGK-KRAB-dCas9-P2A-BlastR C2CD4AB-enh3-guide4 was a gift from Jorge Ferrer (Addgene plasmid # 125411 ; http://n2t.net/addgene:125411 ; RRID:Addgene_125411)
