>Addgene plasmid #125411 | Lenti-(BB)-hPGK-KRAB-dCas9-P2A-BlastR C2CD4AB-enh3-guide4 | depositor partial sequence | sequence record 240000 | Guide RNA, gRNA scaffold
NNNNNNNNNNNNTTTNAAANGNACTATNNTATNCTTACCGTAACTTGAAAGTATTTCGATTTCTTGGCTT
TATATATCTTGTGGAAAGGACGAAACACCGAAGTTAAGAACATCCTTTGGTTTTAGAGCTAGAAATAGCA
AGTTAAAATAAGGCTAGTCCGTTATCAACTTGAAAAAGTGGCACCGAGTCGGTGCTTTTTTGAATTCGCT
AGCTAGGTCTTGAAAGGGGTTGGGGTTGCGCCTTTTCCAAGGCAGCCCTGGGTTTGCGCAGGGACGCGGC
TGCTCTGGGCGTGGTTCCGGGAAACGCAGCGGCGCCGACCCTGGGTCTCGCACATTCTTCACGTCCGTTC
GCAGCGTCACCCGGATCTTCGCCGCTACCCTTGTGGGCCCCCCGGCGACGCTTCCTGCTCCGCCCCTAAG
TCGGGAAGGTTCCTTGCGGTTCGCGGCGTGCCGGACGTGACNAACGGAAGCCGCACGTCTCACTATTACC
CTCGCANACGGACAGCGCCAGGGAGCAATGGCNGCGCGCCGACCGCGATGNNCTGNGNNCNATANCGGNT
GNNNNNCANNNNNNNCCNANANNANNGNNCGGNANNGNNNNNNGCGNNANNNNNNNNTGTGTNNCNNNAN
NNTNNTTNANNTNNNNNNNNNNNNNGNANNNTCNNGATATNNNNNNNCTNTNNNNNNNNNNNGNNCTNNN
NNANNNNNNNNTCNTAAACANNNNNNNNNNNNNNNCNNNNNNNTGNGNGTNNNANNNNNTATNTNNNNNT
TTNNCCNNNNCNNNNNAATATNNNNCNCNNNNNNNGNNNANNNNNNNCTNNANANATNTTAANANAGTTN
CAANNNNNNNNNNNNNNNATTTNNNNTCCNTNTCNNNGANNNCNNNTNTTNNNATNTTTTNNNNCNN
